Addgene plasmid #101336: pALPS puro miR30-IRF3
Purpose: target site ATCAGATCTACAATGAAGGGC
Depositing lab: Jeremy Luban. Depositing organization: University of Massachusetts, Worcester. Publication: Intron-containing RNA from the HIV-1 provirus activates type I interferon and inflammatory cytokines. McCauley SM, Kim K, Nowosielska A, Dauphin A, Yurkovetskiy L, Diehl WE, Luban J. Nat Commun. 2018 Dec 13;9(1):5305. doi: 10.1038/s41467-018-07753-2. PubMed 30546110.
Backbone
  Vector backbone: pALPS
  Vector type: Lentiviral
  Selectable markers: Puromycin
Growth in bacteria
  Bacterial resistance: Ampicillin, 100 μg/mL
  Growth temperature: 30°C
  Growth strain: NEB Stable
  Copy number: High Copy
Gene/Insert
  Gene/Insert name: shRNA targeting miR30
  gRNA/shRNA sequence: ATCAGATCTACAATGAAGGGC
  Cloning method: Restriction Enzyme; 5′ cloning site unknown (unknown if destroyed); 3′ cloning site unknown (unknown if destroyed)
  Sequencing primers: 5′ unknown
Terms and licenses: Academic/Nonprofit Terms; Industry Terms: Not Available to Industry
How to cite: pALPS puro miR30-IRF3 was a gift from Jeremy Luban (Addgene plasmid # 101336 ; http://n2t.net/addgene:101336 ; RRID:Addgene_101336)
