[The description below was written by a language model from this plasmid's Addgene catalogue record and pLannotate feature annotations shown in this document.]
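Description:
pALPS puro miR30-IRF3 is an HIV-1-based lentiviral transfer vector built on the pALPS backbone for stable knockdown by a microRNA-embedded shRNA. The plasmid name indicates that the hairpin targets IRF3. The catalogue's insert field is worded as an "shRNA targeting miR30", which most likely refers to the miR-30 scaffold rather than to the target gene. In bacteria the plasmid is maintained through a high-copy ColE1/pUC-type origin and an ampicillin resistance gene (β-lactamase with its own promoter). A pBR322 bom fragment and an SV40 enhancer/early promoter are also annotated in the backbone outside the viral region.

The viral genome is transcribed in packaging cells from a CMV enhancer/promoter fused to a truncated 5' LTR. This is followed by the Ψ packaging signal with an adjoining gag fragment, the Rev response element for Rev-dependent nuclear export of the full-length RNA, and the cPPT/CTS. A second truncated LTR closes the provirus at the 3' end. Inside, a spleen focus-forming virus (SFFV) LTR promoter drives the puromycin N-acetyltransferase gene (pac). A fragment of miR-30a 3' flanking sequence is annotated downstream of that coding region. This layout suggests that the hairpin sits in the 3' portion of the same Pol II transcript, so puromycin selection and shRNA production would be coupled, with the hairpin processed through the cellular microRNA pathway. The hairpin itself is not annotated in the feature table, and the cloning sites are not recorded.

The associated publication concerns innate immune activation by HIV-1 provirus RNA, which fits using this vector to deplete IRF3 in transduced, puromycin-selected cells.
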