Features (pLannotate 1.2.2; 18 found; start..end, strand, type, name):
     31..83      -  misc_feature   bom (fragment): basis of mobility region from pBR322
    245..574     +  promoter       SV40 promoter: SV40 enhancer and early promoter
    586..965     +  enhancer       CMV enhancer: human cytomegalovirus immediate early enhancer
    966..1165    +  promoter       CMV promoter: human cytomegalovirus (CMV) immediate early promoter
   1183..1363    +  LTR            5' LTR (truncated): truncated 5' long terminal repeat (LTR) from HIV-1
   1410..1535    +  misc_feature   HIV-1 Ψ: packaging signal of human immunodeficiency virus type 1
   1519..1857    +  CDS            HIV-1 gag (fragment): gag protein from human immunodeficiency virus 1; gag
   2032..2265    +  misc_feature   RRE: The Rev response element (RRE) of HIV-1 allows for Rev-dependent mRNA export from the nucleus to the cytoplasm.
   2642..2742    +  CDS            Rev (fragment): human immunodeficiency virus 1 (HIV-1) Rev protein; rev; enhances nuclear export of unspliced and incompletely spliced viral mRNAs
   2792..2909    +  misc_feature   cPPT/CTS: central polypurine tract and central termination sequence of HIV-1
   3046..3453    +  promoter       SFFV promoter: spleen focus-forming virus long terminal repeat (LTR) promoter
   3474..4070    +  CDS            pac: PUAC_STRAD - Protein predicted: Swiss-Prot protein existence level 4. Detoxification of puromycin. From Streptomyces alboniger.
   4321..4346    +  ncRNA          3' miR-30a (fragment): sequence downstream of the 71-nt precursor of the human miR-30a microRNA (Zeng et al., 2002) miRNA
   4376..4395    +  misc_feature   cPPT/CTS (fragment): central polypurine tract and central termination sequence of HIV-1
   4427..4607    +  LTR            5' LTR (truncated): truncated 5' long terminal repeat (LTR) from HIV-1
   4678..5266    -  rep_origin     ori: high-copy-number ColE1/pMB1/pBR322/pUC origin of replication
   5437..6297    -  CDS            AmpR: β-lactamase; bla; confers resistance to ampicillin, carbenicillin, and related antibiotics
   6298..6402    -  promoter       AmpR promoter: bla
>Addgene plasmid #101336 | pALPS puro miR30-IRF3 | addgene full sequence | sequence record 194227 | Addgene NGS Result
GTCGACGGATCGGGAGATCTCCCGATCCCCTATGGTGCACTCTCAGTACAATCTGCTCTGATGCCGCATA
GTTAAGCCAGTATCTGCTCCCTGCTTGTGTGTTGGAGGTCGCTGAGTAGTGCGCGAGCAAAATTTAAGCT
ACAACAAGGCAAGGCTTGACCGACAATTGCATGAAGAATCTGCTTAGGGTTAGGCGTTTTGCGCTGCTTC
GCGATGTACGGGCCAGATATACGCGCTGTGGAATGTGTGTCAGTTAGGGTGTGGAAAGTCCCCAGGCTCC
CCAGCAGGCAGAAGTATGCAAAGCATGCATCTCAATTAGTCAGCAACCAGGTGTGGAAAGTCCCCAGGCT
CCCCAGCAGGCAGAAGTATGCAAAGCATGCATCTCAATTAGTCAGCAACCATAGTCCCGCCCCTAACTCC
GCCCATCCCGCCCCTAACTCCGCCCAGTTCCGCCCATTCTCCGCCCCATGGCTGACTAATTTTTTTTATT
TATGCAGAGGCCGAGGCCGCCTCTGCCTCTGAGCTATTCCAGAAGTAGTGAGGAGGCTTTTTTGGAGGCC
TAGGCTTTTGCAAAAAGCTCGCGTTGACATTGATTATTGACTAGTTATTAATAGTAATCAATTACGGGGT
CATTAGTTCATAGCCCATATATGGAGTTCCGCGTTACATAACTTACGGTAAATGGCCCGCCTGGCTGACC
GCCCAACGACCCCCGCCCATTGACGTCAATAATGACGTATGTTCCCATAGTAACGCCAATAGGGACTTTC
CATTGACGTCAATGGGTGGAGTATTTACGGTAAACTGCCCACTTGGCAGTACATCAAGTGTATCATATGC
CAAGTACGCCCCCTATTGACGTCAATGACGGTAAATGGCCCGCCTGGCATTATGCCCAGTACATGACCTT
ATGGGACTTTCCTACTTGGCAGTACATCTACGTATTAGTCATCGCTATTACCATGGTGATGCGGTTTTGG
CAGTACATCAATGGGCGTGGATAGCGGTTTGACTCACGGGGATTTCCAAGTCTCCACCCCATTGACGTCA
ATGGGAGTTTGTTTTGGCACCAAAATCAACGGGACTTTCCAAAATGTCGTAACAACTCCGCCCCATTGAC
GCAAATGGGCGGTAGGCGTGTACGGTGGGAGGTCTATATAAGCAGCGCGTTTTGCCTGTACTGGGTCTCT
CTGGTTAGACCAGATCTGAGCCTGGGAGCTCTCTGGCTAACTAGGGAACCCACTGCTTAAGCCTCAATAA
AGCTTGCCTTGAGTGCTTCAAGTAGTGTGTGCCCGTCTGTTGTGTGACTCTGGTAACTAGAGATCCCTCA
GACCCTTTTAGTCAGTGTGGAAAATCTCTAGCAGTGGCGCCCGAACAGGGACTTGAAAGCGAAAGGGAAA
CCAGAGGAGCTCTCTCGACGCAGGACTCGGCTTGCTGAAGCGCGCACGGCAAGAGGCGAGGGGCGGCGAC
TGGTGAGTACGCCAAAAATTTTGACTAGCGGAGGCTAGAAGGAGAGAGATGGGTGCGAGAGCGTCAGTAT
TAAGCGGGGGAGAATTAGATCGCGATGGGAAAAAATTCGGTTAAGGCCAGGGGGAAAGAAAAAATATAAA
TTAAAACATATAGTATGGGCAAGCAGGGAGCTAGAACGATTCGCAGTTAATCCTGGCCTGTTAGAAACAT
CAGAAGGCTGTAGACAAATACTGGGACAGCTACAACCATCCCTTCAGACAGGATCAGAAGAACTTAGATC
ATTATATAATACAGTAGCAACCCTCTATTGTGTGCATCAAAGGATAGAGATAAAAGACACCAAGGAAGCT
TTAGACAAGATAGAGGAAGAGCAAAACAAAAGTAAGACCACCGCACAGCAAGCGGCCGGCCGCTGATCTT
CAGACCTGGAGGAGGAGATATGAGGGACAATTGGAGAAGTGAATTATATAAATATAAAGTAGTAAAAATT
GAACCATTAGGAGTAGCACCCACCAAGGCAAAGAGAAGAGTGGTGCAGAGAGAAAAAAGAGCAGTGGGAA
TAGGAGCTTTGTTCCTTGGGTTCTTGGGAGCAGCAGGAAGCACTATGGGCGCAGCGTCAATGACGCTGAC
GGTACAGGCCAGACAATTATTGTCTGGTATAGTGCAGCAGCAGAACAATTTGCTGAGGGCTATTGAGGCG
CAACAGCATCTGTTGCAACTCACAGTCTGGGGCATCAAGCAGCTCCAGGCAAGAATCCTGGCTGTGGAAA
GATACCTAAAGGATCAACAGCTCCTGGGGATTTGGGGTTGCTCTGGAAAACTCATTTGCACCACTGCTGT
GCCTTGGAATGCTAGTTGGAGTAATAAATCTCTGGAACAGATTTGGAATCACACGACCTGGATGGAGTGG
GACAGAGAAATTAACAATTACACAAGCTTAATACACTCCTTAATTGAAGAATCGCAAAACCAGCAAGAAA
AGAATGAACAAGAATTATTGGAATTAGATAAATGGGCAAGTTTGTGGAATTGGTTTAACATAACAAATTG
GCTGTGGTATATAAAATTATTCATAATGATAGTAGGAGGCTTGGTAGGTTTAAGAATAGTTTTTGCTGTA
CTTTCTATAGTGAATAGAGTTAGGCAGGGATATTCACCATTATCGTTTCAGACCCACCTCCCAACCCCGA
GGGGACCCGACAGGCCCGAAGGAATAGAAGAAGAAGGTGGAGAGAGAGACAGAGACAGATCCATTCGATT
AGTGAACGGATCGGCACTGCGTGCGCCAATTCTGCAGACAAATGGCAGTATTCATCCACAATTTTAAAAG
AAAAGGGGGGATTGGGGGGTACAGTGCAGGGGAAAGAATAGTAGACATAATAGCAACAGACATACAAACT
AAAGAATTACAAAAACAAATTACAAAAATTCAAAATTTTCGGGTTTATTACAGGGACAGCAGAGATCCAG
TTTGGTTAATTAACTGCAGCCCCGATAAAATAAAAGATTTTATTTAGTCTCCAGAAAAAGGGGGGAATGA
AAGACCCCACCTGTAGGTTTGGCAAGCTAGCTGCAGTAACGCCATTTTGCAAGGCATGGAAAAATACCAA
ACCAAGAATAGAGAAGTTCAGATCAAGGGCGGGTACATGAAAATAGCTAACGTTGGGCCAAACAGGATAT
CTGCGGTGAGCAGTTTCGGCCCCGGCCCGGGGCCAAGAACAGATGGTCACCGCAGTTTCGGCCCCGGCCC
GAGGCCAAGAACAGATGGTCCCCAGATATGGCCCAACCCTCAGCAGTTTCTTAAGACCCATCAGATGTTT
CCAGGCTCCCCCAAGGACCTGAAATGACCCTGCGCCTTATTTGAATTAACCAATCAGCCTGCTTCTCGCT
TCTGTTCGCGCGCTTCTGCTTCCCGAGCTCTATAAAAGAGCTCACAACCCCTCACTCGGCGCGCCAGTCC
TCCGACAGACTGAGTCGCCCGGGGGTCTAGAACGCGTGCCGCCATGACCGAATACAAACCTACCGTGAGG
CTGGCTACAAGAGATGATGTCCCAAGGGCTGTGAGAACACTGGCCGCCGCTTTTGCCGATTACCCTGCCA
CACGCCACACTGTGGACCCAGATCGGCATATCGAGAGAGTGACTGAGCTGCAGGAACTGTTCCTGACCCG
AGTGGGCCTGGACATTGGGAAGGTCTGGGTCGCAGACGATGGAGCAGCTGTGGCTGTCTGGACCACACCA
GAGAGCGTGGAAGCCGGAGCTGTCTTTGCAGAGATCGGCCCTAGAATGGCAGAACTGAGCGGCTCCAGGC
TGGCAGCACAGCAGCAGATGGAGGGACTGCTGGCCCCACACAGGCCTAAGGAACCAGCATGGTTCCTGGC
TACCGTGGGGGTCTCTCCTGACCATCAGGGCAAAGGACTGGGAAGTGCTGTGGTCCTGCCAGGAGTGGAG
GCTGCAGAACGAGCTGGAGTCCCTGCATTTCTGGAGACCTCTGCTCCACGAAACCTGCCCTTCTATGAAC
GGCTGGGCTTTACTGTGACCGCAGATGTGGAGGTCCCCGAAGGACCTAGGACCTGGTGCATGACACGCAA
ACCCGGCGCCTGAGCGATCGCCGCGGCCGCAAGCCTTGTTAAGTGCTCGCTTCGGCAGCACATATACTAT
GTTTGAATGAGGCTTCAGTACTTTACAGAATCGTTGCCTGCACATCTTGGAAACACTTGCTGGGATTACG
ACTTCTTAACCCAACAGAAGGCTCGAGAAGGTATATTGCTGTTGACAGTGAGCGAGCCCTTCATTGTAGA
TCTGATTAGTGAAGCCACAGATGTAATCAGATCTACAATGAAGGGCCTGCCTACTGCCTCGGACTTCAAG
GGGCTAGAATTCGGCAGCTGTAGATCTTAGCCACTTTTTAAAAGAAAAGGGGGGACTGGAAGGGCTAACT
GCATCCGGACTGTACTGGGTCTCTCTGGTTAGACCAGATCTGAGCCTGGGAGCTCTCTGGCTAACTAGGG
AACCCACTGCTTAAGCCTCAATAAAGCTTGCCTTGAGTGCTTCAAGTAGTGTGTGCCCGTCTGTTGTGTG
ACTCTGGTAACTAGAGATCCCTCAGACCCTTTTAGTCAGTGTGGAAAATCTCTAGCAGGGCCCGTTTCAT
GTGAGCAAAAGGCCAGCAAAAGGCCAGGAACCGTAAAAAGGCCGCGTTGCTGGCGTTTTTCCATAGGCTC
CGCCCCCCTGACGAGCATCACAAAAATCGACGCTCAAGTCAGAGGTGGCGAAACCCGACAGGACTATAAA
GATACCAGGCGTTTCCCCCTGGAAGCTCCCTCGTGCGCTCTCCTGTTCCGACCCTGCCGCTTACCGGATA
CCTGTCCGCCTTTCTCCCTTCGGGAAGCGTGGCGCTTTCTCATAGCTCACGCTGTAGGTATCTCAGTTCG
GTGTAGGTCGTTCGCTCCAAGCTGGGCTGTGTGCACGAACCCCCCGTTCAGCCCGACCGCTGCGCCTTAT
CCGGTAACTATCGTCTTGAGTCCAACCCGGTAAGACACGACTTATCGCCACTGGCAGCAGCCACTGGTAA
CAGGATTAGCAGAGCGAGGTATGTAGGCGGTGCTACAGAGTTCTTGAAGTGGTGGCCTAACTACGGCTAC
ACTAGAAGAACAGTATTTGGTATCTGCGCTCTGCTGAAGCCAGTTACCTTCGGAAAAAGAGTTGGTAGCT
CTTGATCCGGCAAACAAACCACCGCTGGTAGCGGTGGTTTTTTTGTTTGCAAGCAGCAGATTACGCGCAG
AAAAAAAGGATCTCAAGAAGATCCTTTGATCTTTTCTACGGGGTCTGACGCTCAGTGGAACGAAAACTCA
CGTTAAGGGATTTTGGTCATGAGATTATCAAAAAGGATCTTCACCTAGATCCTTTTAAATTAAAAATGAA
GTTTTAAATCAATCTAAAGTATATATGAGTAAACTTGGTCTGACAGTTACCAATGCTTAATCAGTGAGGC
ACCTATCTCAGCGATCTGTCTATTTCGTTCATCCATAGTTGCCTGACTCCCCGTCGTGTAGATAACTACG
ATACGGGAGGGCTTACCATCTGGCCCCAGTGCTGCAATGATACCGCGAGACCCACGCTCACCGGCTCCAG
ATTTATCAGCAATAAACCAGCCAGCCGGAAGGGCCGAGCGCAGAAGTGGTCCTGCAACTTTATCCGCCTC
CATCCAGTCTATTAATTGTTGCCGGGAAGCTAGAGTAAGTAGTTCGCCAGTTAATAGTTTGCGCAACGTT
GTTGCCATTGCTACAGGCATCGTGGTGTCACGCTCGTCGTTTGGTATGGCTTCATTCAGCTCCGGTTCCC
AACGATCAAGGCGAGTTACATGATCCCCCATGTTGTGCAAAAAAGCGGTTAGCTCCTTCGGTCCTCCGAT
CGTTGTCAGAAGTAAGTTGGCCGCAGTGTTATCACTCATGGTTATGGCAGCACTGCATAATTCTCTTACT
GTCATGCCATCCGTAAGATGCTTTTCTGTGACTGGTGAGTACTCAACCAAGTCATTCTGAGAATAGTGTA
TGCGGCGACCGAGTTGCTCTTGCCCGGCGTCAATACGGGATAATACCGCGCCACATAGCAGAACTTTAAA
AGTGCTCATCATTGGAAAACGTTCTTCGGGGCGAAAACTCTCAAGGATCTTACCGCTGTTGAGATCCAGT
TCGATGTAACCCACTCGTGCACCCAACTGATCTTCAGCATCTTTTACTTTCACCAGCGTTTCTGGGTGAG
CAAAAACAGGAAGGCAAAATGCCGCAAAAAAGGGAATAAGGGCGACACGGAAATGTTGAATACTCATACT
CTTCCTTTTTCAATATTATTGAAGCATTTATCAGGGTTATTGTCTCATGAGCGGATACATATTTGAATGT
ATTTAGAAAAATAAACAAATAGGGGTTCCGCGCACATTTCCCCGAAAAGTGCCACCTGAC
